Addgene plasmid #60716: EcYajL pET15b
Purpose: Recombinant protein expression of YajL
Depositing lab: Mark Wilson. Depositing organization: University of Nebraska at Lincoln. Publication: The atomic resolution crystal structure of the YajL (ThiJ) protein from Escherichia coli: a close prokaryotic homologue of the Parkinsonism-associated protein DJ-1. Wilson MA, Ringe D, Petsko GA. J Mol Biol. 2005 Oct 28;353(3):678-91. Epub 2005 Sep 2. 10.1016/j.jmb.2005.08.033 PubMed 16181642.
Backbone
  Vector backbone: pET15b
  Backbone manufacturer: Novagen
  Total vector size (bp): 5708
  Vector type: Bacterial Expression
Growth in bacteria
  Bacterial resistance: Ampicillin, 100 μg/mL
  Growth temperature: 37°C
  Growth strain: DH5alpha
  Copy number: High Copy
Gene/Insert
  Gene/Insert name: YajL (alt name: b0424)
  Species: Escherichia coli
  GenBank ID: AAA82704.1
  Promoter: T7
  Tag / fusion protein: 6xHis (N terminal on backbone)
  Cloning method: Restriction Enzyme; 5′ cloning site NdeI (not destroyed); 3′ cloning site XhoI (not destroyed)
  Sequencing primers: 5′ T7; 3′ T7term
Terms and licenses: Academic/Nonprofit Terms; Industry Terms: Not Available to Industry
How to cite: EcYajL pET15b was a gift from Mark Wilson (Addgene plasmid # 60716 ; http://n2t.net/addgene:60716 ; RRID:Addgene_60716)
