[The description below was written by a language model from this plasmid's Addgene catalogue record.]
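Description:
EcYajL pET15b is a bacterial expression plasmid built on the Novagen pET15b backbone for recombinant production of the Escherichia coli protein YajL (also recorded as b0424 and known as ThiJ). The record lists it as a high-copy plasmid selected with ampicillin and maintained in a standard cloning strain, DH5alpha, which lacks T7 RNA polymerase and so keeps the expression cassette silent during propagation. The total vector size is given as 5708 bp. No feature table accompanies the entry, so details such as the origin of replication and the regulatory elements carried by the backbone are not itemised in the record itself.

The YajL coding sequence was inserted by restriction cloning between the NdeI and XhoI sites, both of which remain intact, placing it downstream of the T7 promoter and in frame with the N-terminal 6xHis tag supplied by the backbone. Transcription from a T7 promoter depends on T7 RNA polymerase, so protein production generally requires transfer into an expression host that supplies that polymerase. The histidine tag allows the product to be captured by immobilised metal affinity chromatography. The T7 and T7 terminator primer sites flanking the cassette can be used to verify the insert by sequencing.

The stated purpose is recombinant expression of YajL, and the associated publication describes an atomic resolution crystal structure of this protein, a close prokaryotic homologue of the Parkinsonism-associated protein DJ-1. The plasmid is therefore suited to making purified YajL for structural and biochemical work.
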