>Addgene plasmid #60716 | EcYajL pET15b | addgene partial sequence | sequence record 98483 | T7 5'-TAATACGACTCACTATAGGG-3'
TTTTGTTTAACTTTAAGAAGGAGATATACCATGGGACAGCAGTCCATCATAACATCATCACAGCAGCGGC
CTGGATGCCGCGC
[471 nt withheld, positions 84-554]
