>Addgene plasmid #60716 | EcYajL pET15b | addgene partial sequence | sequence record 98484 | T7term 5'-GCTAGTTATTGCTCAGCGG-3'
GTTAGCAGCCGGTATCCTCGAGCTA
[597 nt withheld, positions 26-622]
GCGCGGCACCAGGCCACTGCTGTGATGATGATGATGATGGCTGCTG
